Addgene plasmid #138246: pFP.R376
Purpose: Expresses the split mCherry reporter interrupted by the Pfu-RIR1-1 artificially mini-intein (in cis)
Depositing lab: Baojun Wang. Depositing organization: University of Edinburgh. Publication: An expanded library of orthogonal split inteins enables modular multi-peptide assemblies. Pinto F, Thornton EL, Wang B. Nat Commun. 2020 Mar 23;11(1):1529. doi: 10.1038/s41467-020-15272-2. PubMed 32251274.
Backbone
  Vector backbone: pSB3T5
  Backbone manufacturer: BioBrick vector, IGEM registry
  Backbone size w/o insert (bp): 3252
  Total vector size (bp): 5761
  Vector type: Bacterial Expression, Synthetic Biology
Growth in bacteria
  Bacterial resistance: Tetracycline, 10 μg/mL
  Growth temperature: 37°C
  Growth strain: DH5alpha
  Copy number: Low Copy
Gene/Insert 1
  Gene/Insert name: araC
  Insert size (bp): 930
  Entrez Gene: araC (a.k.a. b0064, ECK0065)
  Promoter: iPC
  Cloning method: Gibson Cloning
  Sequencing primers: 5′ VF2 - TGCCACCTGACGTCTAAGAA
Gene/Insert 2
  Gene/Insert name: mCherryN(GGG).Pfu-RIR1-1*.(TGL)mCherryC.H6
  Species: Synthetic
  Insert size (bp): 1287
  Promoter: P(araBAD)
  Tag / fusion protein: 6xHis (C terminal on insert)
  Cloning method: Gibson Cloning
  Sequencing primers: 5′ araC_F2 - AACCCACTGGTGATACCATTCG; 3′ VR - ATTACCGCCTTTGAGTGAGC
Terms and licenses: Academic/Nonprofit Terms; Industry Terms: Not Available to Industry
How to cite: pFP.R376 was a gift from Baojun Wang (Addgene plasmid # 138246 ; http://n2t.net/addgene:138246 ; RRID:Addgene_138246)
