[The description below was written by a language model from this plasmid's Addgene catalogue record and pLannotate feature annotations shown in this document.]
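Description:
pFP.R376 is a 5,761 bp bacterial expression plasmid built on the BioBrick vector pSB3T5 for synthetic biology work in E. coli. It replicates from the p15A origin, which is catalogued as low copy and is compatible with ColE1-type plasmids. Selection is by tetracycline through a tet promoter-driven tetracycline efflux gene. The cloning region sits between the BioBrick prefix and suffix and is insulated from the backbone by flanking transcription terminators (T3Te, tonB, his operon). The short β-lactamase, RSF ori and bom matches in the feature table are only fragments, most likely backbone remnants, and ampicillin resistance is not listed for this plasmid.

The payload is an arabinose-inducible cassette in the classic divergent arrangement. araC, expressed from its own promoter (recorded as iPC), is transcribed in the opposite direction to the araBAD promoter, which it regulates in response to L-arabinose. Downstream of P(araBAD) is a single open reading frame in which mCherry is split into an N-terminal and a C-terminal fragment. The roughly 550 bp unannotated gap between the two fragments corresponds to the Pfu-RIR1-1 artificial mini-intein. According to the insert name, the intein is flanked by short junction residues (GGG and TGL), and the fusion ends in a C-terminal 6xHis tag.

Because the intein is present in cis as one contiguous polypeptide, its self-excision should ligate the two mCherry halves, so that red fluorescence reports splicing activity. The His tag allows detection or purification of the precursor and spliced products. The construct appears to belong to a set used to characterise a library of orthogonal inteins, in which it tests whether this mini-intein splices within the mCherry context.
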