Features (pLannotate 1.2.2; 16 found; start..end, strand, type, name):
     48..77      -  terminator     T3Te terminator: phage T3 early transcription terminator
    124..145     +  misc_feature   BioBrick prefix: BioBrick prefix for parts that do not start with "ATG"
    146..1024    -  CDS            araC: L-arabinose regulatory protein; araC
   1051..1335    +  promoter       araBAD promoter: araBAD; promoter of the L-arabinose operon of E. coli; the araC regulatory gene is transcribed in the opposite direction (Guzman et al., 1995)
   1365..1843    +  CDS            mCherry (fragment): monomeric derivative of DsRed fluorescent protein (Shaner et al., 2004) mammalian codon-optimized
   2400..2630    +  CDS            mCherry (fragment): monomeric derivative of DsRed fluorescent protein (Shaner et al., 2004) mammalian codon-optimized
   2655..2675    +  misc_feature   BioBrick suffix: universal suffix for all parts
   2711..2742    +  terminator     tonB terminator: bidirectional E. coli tonB-P14 transcription terminator
   2789..2829    -  terminator     bacterial terminator (fragment): putative bacterial transcription terminator
   2842..3087    +  CDS            bla(M) (fragment): β-lactamase lacking the signal sequence; bla(M); allows cytosolic expression of β-lactamase
   3253..3797    +  rep_origin     p15A ori: Plasmids containing the medium-copy-number p15A origin of replication can be propagated in E. coli cells that contain a second plasmid with the ColE1 origin.
   3885..3940    +  rep_origin     RSF ori (fragment): Plasmids containing the RSF 1030 origin of replication can be propagated in E. coli cells that contain additional plasmids with compatible origins.
   4039..4065    -  misc_feature   bom (fragment): basis of mobility region from pBR322
   4413..4441    +  promoter       tet promoter: E. coli promoter for tetracycline efflux protein gene
   4489..5677    +  CDS            TcR (fragment): tetracycline efflux protein; tet; confers resistance to tetracycline
   5690..5749    +  terminator     his operon terminator: This putative transcriptin terminator from the E. coli his operon has a 2-bp deletion introduced during synthesis. Its efficiency has not been determined.
>Addgene plasmid #138246 | pFP.R376 | addgene full sequence | sequence record 296588 | Addgene NGS Result
TGCCACCTGACGTCTAAGAAAAGGAATATTCAGCAATTTGCCCGTGCCGAAGAAAGGCCCACCCGTGAAG
GTGAGCCAGTGAGTTGATTGCTACGTAATTAGTTAGTTAGCCCTTAGTGACTCGAATTCGCGGCCGCTTC
TAGAGTTATGACAACTTGACGGCTACATCATTCACTTTTTCTTCACAACCGGCACGGAACTCGCTCGGGC
TGGCCCCGGTGCATTTTTTAAATACCCGCGAGAAATAGAGTTGATCGTCAAAACCAACATTGCGACCGAC
GGTGGCGATAGGCATCCGGGTGGTGCTCAAAAGCAGCTTCGCCTGGCTGATACGTTGGTCCTCGCGCCAG
CTTAAGACGCTAATCCCTAACTGCTGGCGGAAAAGATGTGACAGACGCGACGGCGACAAGCAAACATGCT
GTGCGACGCTGGCGATATCAAAATTGCTGTCTGCCAGGTGATCGCTGATGTACTGACAAGCCTCGCGTAC
CCGATTATCCATCGGTGGATGGAGCGACTCGTTAATCGCTTCCATGCGCCGCAGTAACAATTGCTCAAGC
AGATTTATCGCCAGCAGCTCCGAATAGCGCCCTTCCCCTTGCCCGGCGTTAATGATTTGCCCAAACAGGT
CGCTGAAATGCGGCTGGTGCGCTTCATCCGGGCGAAAGAACCCCGTATTGGCAAATATTGACGGCCAGTT
AAGCCATTCATGCCAGTAGGCGCGCGGACGAAAGTAAACCCACTGGTGATACCATTCGCGAGCCTCCGGA
TGACGACCGTAGTGATGAATCTCTCCTGGCGGGAACAGCAAAATATCACCCGGTCGGCAAACAAATTCTC
GTCCCTGATTTTTCACCACCCCCTGACCGCGAATGGTGAGATTGAGAATATAACCTTTCATTCCCAGCGG
TCGGTCGATAAAAAAATCGAGATAACCGTTGGCCTCAATCGGCGTTAAACCCGCCACCAGATGGGCATTA
AACGAGTATCCCGGCAGCAGGGGATCATTTTGCGCTTCAGCCATACTTTTCATACTCCCGCCATTCAGAG
AAGAAACCAATTGTCCATATTGCATCAGACATTGCCGTCACTGCGTCTTTTACTGGCTCTTCTCGCTAAC
CAAACCGGTAACCCCGCTTATTAAAAGCATTCTGTAACAAAGCGGGACCAAAGCCATGACAAAAACGCGT
AACAAAAGTGTCTATAATCACGGCAGAAAAGTCCACATTGATTATTTGCACGGCGTCACACTTTGCTATG
CCATAGCATTTTTATCCATAAGATTAGCGGATCCTACCTGACGCTTTTTATCGCAACTCTCTACTGTTTC
TCCATTACTAGAGATTAAAGAGGAGAAATACTAGATGGTGAGCAAGGGCGAAGAAGACAACATGGCCATC
ATCAAGGAGTTCATGCGCTTCAAGGTGCACATGGAGGGCTCCGTGAACGGCCACGAGTTCGAGATCGAGG
GCGAGGGCGAGGGCCGCCCCTACGAGGGCACCCAGACCGCCAAGCTGAAGGTGACCAAGGGTGGCCCCCT
GCCCTTCGCCTGGGACATCCTGTCCCCTCAGTTCATGTACGGCTCCAAGGCCTACGTGAAGCACCCCGCC
GACATCCCCGACTACTTGAAGCTGTCCTTCCCCGAGGGCTTCAAGTGGGAGCGCGTGATGAACTTCGAGG
ACGGCGGCGTGGTGACCGTGACCCAGGACTCCTCCTTGCAGGACGGCGAGTTCATCTACAAGGTGAAGCT
GCGCGGCACCAACTTCCCCTCCGACGGCCCCGTAATGCAGAAGAAGACCATGGGCTGGGAGGCCTCCTCC
GAGCGGATGTACCCCGAGGACGGGGGCGGCTGCATTGATGGTAAAGCGAAAATCATCTTCGAAAACGAGG
GTGAAGAACACCTGACCACTATGGAAGAAATGTACGAACGTTATAAGCACCTGGGAGAATTTTACGATGA
GGAATATAATAGGTGGGGAATCGACGTATCCAATGTGCCCATTTATGTAAAGAGTTTCGATCCAGAATCA
AAGCGAGTTGTCAAAGGTAAGGTTAATGTAATTTGGAAATATGAACTTGGTAAAGACGTTACGAAATACG
AGATTATTACTAACAAAGGTACAAAAATTCTTACTTCGCCGTGGCATCCTTTTTTTGTCCTTACCCCGGA
CTTCAAAATTGTAGAAAAACGCGCGGATGAATTAAAAGAGGGCGATATTCTCATCGGATCAGCGGGATCC
GCTGCTGGATCTGGCCTTCACTTGATCGAAGGCTTGGAGGTGGTTAGGCATATCACCACCACCAACGAGC
CGAGAACATTTTATGATTTGACCGTTGAGAATTATCAGAATTATCTGGCGGGTGAAAATGGGATGATCTT
CGTTCATAATACAGGCTTAGGCGCCCTGAAGGGCGAGATCAAGCAGAGGCTGAAGCTGAAGGACGGCGGC
CACTACGACGCTGAGGTCAAGACCACCTACAAGGCCAAGAAGCCCGTGCAGCTGCCCGGCGCCTACAACG
TCAACATCAAGTTGGACATCACCTCCCACAACGAGGACTACACCATCGTGGAACAGTACGAACGCGCCGA
GGGCCGCCACTCCACCGGCGGCATGGACGAGCTGTACAAGCATCATCACCATCACCACTAATAATACTAG
TAGCGGCCGCTGCAGGAGTCACTAAGGGTTAGTTAGTTAGATTAGCAGAAAGTCAAAAGCCTCCGACCGG
AGGCTTTTGACTAAAACTTCCCTTGGGGTTATCATTGGGGCTCACTCAAAGGCGGTAATCAGATAAAAAA
AATCCTTAGCTTTCGCTAAGGATGATTTCTGCTAGAGATGGAATAGACTGGATGGAGGCGGATAAAGTTG
CAGGACCACTTCTGCGCTCGGCCCTTCCGGCTGGCTGGTTTATTGCTGATAAATCTGGAGCCGGTGAGCG
TGGGTCTCGCGGTATCATTGCAGCACTGGGGCCAGATGGTAAGCCCTCCCGTATCGTAGTTATCTACACG
ACGGGGAGTCAGGCAACTATGGATGAACGAAATAGACAGATCGCTGAGATAGGTGCCTCACTGATTAAGC
ATTGGTAACTGTCAGACCAAGTTTACTCATATATACTTTAGATTGATTTAAAACTTCATTTTTAATTTAA
AAGGATCTAGGTGAAGATCCTTTTTGATAATCTCATGACCAAAATCCCTTAACGTGAGTTTTCGTTCCAC
TGAGCGTCAGACCCCTTAATAAGATGATCTTCTTGAGATCGTTTTGGTCTGCGCGTAATCTCTTGCTCTG
AAAACGAAAAAACCGCCTTGCAGGGCGGTTTTCGAAGGTTCTCTGAGCTACCAACTCTTTGAACCGAGGT
AACTGGCTTGGAGGAGCGCAGTCACCAAAACTTGTCCTTTCAGTTTAGCCTTAACCGGCGCATGACTTCA
AGACTAACTCCTCTAAATCAATTACCAGTGGCTGCTGCCAGTGGTGCTTTTGCATGTCTTTCCGGGTTGG
ACTCAAGACGATAGTTACCGGATAAGGCGCAGCGGTCGGACTGAACGGGGGGTTCGTGCATACAGTCCAG
CTTGGAGCGAACTGCCTACCCGGAACTGAGTGTCAGGCGTGGAATGAGACAAACGCGGCCATAACAGCGG
AATGACACCGGTAAACCGAAAGGCAGGAACAGGAGAGCGCACGAGGGAGCCGCCAGGGGGAAACGCCTGG
TATCTTTATAGTCCTGTCGGGTTTCGCCACCACTGATTTGAGCGTCAGATTTCGTGATGCTTGTCAGGGG
GGCGGAGCCTATGGAAAAACGGCTTTGCCGCGGCCCTCTCACTTCCCTGTTAAGTATCTTCCTGGCATCT
TCCAGGAAATCTCCGCCCCGTTCGTAAGCCATTTCCGCTCGCCGCAGTCGAACGACCGAGCGTAGCGAGT
CAGTGAGCGAGGAAGCGGAATATATCCTGTATCACATATTCTGCTGACGCACCGGTGCAGCCTTTTTTCT
CCTGCCACATGAAGCACTTCACTGACACCCTCATCAGTGCCAACATAGTAAGCCAGTATACACTCCGCTA
GCGCTGAGGTCTGCCTCGTGAAGAAGGTGTTGCTGACTCATACCAGGCCTGAATCGCCCCATCATCCAGC
CAGAAAGTGAGGGAGCCACGGTTGATGAGAGCTTTGTTGTAGGTGGACCAGTTGGTGATTTTGAACTTTT
GCTTTGCCACGGAACGGTCTGCGTTGTCGGGAAGATGCGTGATCTGATCCTTCAACTCAGCAAAAGTTCG
ATTTATTCAACAAAGCCACGTTGTGTCTCAAAATCTCTGATGTTACATTGCACAAGATAAAAATATATCA
TCATGAACAATAAAACTGTCTGCTTACATAAACAGTAATACAAGGGGTGTTTACTAGAGGAGATTCTCAT
GTTTGACAGCTTATCATCGATAAGCTTTAATGCGGTAGTTTATCACAGTTAAATTGCTAACGCAGTCAGG
CACCGTGTATGAAATCTAACAATGCGCTCATCGTCATTCTCGGCACCGTCACCCTGGACGCTGTAGGCAT
AGGCTTGGTTATGCCGGTACTGCCGGGCCTCTTGCGGGATATCGTCCATTCCGACAGTATTGCCAGTCAC
TATGGCGTGCTGCTTGCGCTCTATGCGTTGATGCAATTTCTTTGCGCACCCGTTCTCGGAGCCCTGTCCG
ACCGCTTTGGCCGCCGTCCAGTCCTGCTCGCTTCGCTCCTTGGAGCCACTATCGACTACGCGATCATGGC
GACCACACCCGTCCTGTGGATTCTCTACGCCGGACGCATCGTGGCGGGCATCACGGGTGCCACAGGTGCG
GTTGCTGGTGCCTATATCGCCGACATCACCGATGGGGAAGATCGGGCTCGCCACTTCGGGCTCATGAGCG
CTTGTTTCGGCGTGGGTATGGTGGCAGGCCCCGTGGCCGGGGGACTGTTGGGTGCCATCTCCTTGCATGC
ACCATTCCTTGCGGCGGCGGTGCTCAACGGCCTCAACCTCCTCCTGGGCTGCTTCCTTATGCAGGAATCG
CATAAGGGAGAGCGCCGTCCGATGCCCTTGCGTGCCTTCAATCCAGTCAGCTCCTTCCGGTGGGCGCGGG
GCATGACTATCGTCGCCGCACTTATGACTGTTTTCTTTATCATGCAACTCGTAGGACAGGTTCCGGCAGC
GCTCTGGGTCATTTTCGGCGAGGACCGCTTTCGCTGGAGCGCGACGATGATCGGCCTGTCGCTTGCGGTA
TTCGGAATCTTGCACGCCCTCGCTCAAGCCTTCGTCACGGGCCCCGCCACCAAACGTTTCGGCGAGAAGC
AGGCCATTATCGCGGGCATGGCGGCCGACGCGCTGGGCTACGTCTTGCTGGCGTTCGCGACGCGCGGCTG
GATGGCCTTCCCCATTATGATTCTTCTCGCTTCCGGCGGCATCGGTATGCCCGCGTTGCAGGCCATGCTG
TCCCGCCAAGTAGATGACGACCATCAGGGACAGCTTCAAGGGTCGCTCGCGGCTCTTACCAGCCTCACTT
CGATCATTGGACCGCTGATCGTCACGGCGATTTATGCCGCCTCGGCGAGCACATGGAACGGGTTGGCATG
GATTGTAGGTGCCGCCCTTTACCTTGTCTGCCTCCCCGCGTTGCGTCGCGGTGCATGGAGCCGGGCCACC
TCGACCTAATAATACTAGCTCCGGCAAAAAAACGGGCAAGGTGTCACCACCCTGCCCTTTTTCTTTAAAA
CCGAAAAGATTACTTCGCGTT
